>Addgene plasmid #47409 | Endophilin II Full | addgene partial sequence | sequence record 68314 | pGEX5
TCAATCGGATCTGGTTCCGCGTGGATCCATGTCGGTGGCGGGGCTGAAGAAGCAGTTCTACAAGGCGAGC
CAGCTGGTCAGCGAGAAGGTTGGTGGGGCCGAAGGGACCAAACTGGATGATGACTTTAAAGATATGGAAA
AGAAGGTGGATGTCACCAGCAAGGCCGTGGCAGAGGTGCTGGTCAGAACCATAGAATATCTGCAGCCTAA
CCCAGCCTCGAGAGCCAAGCTGACTATGCTGAACACCGTATCCAAGATCCGGGGCCAAGTGAAGAACCCT
GGCTACCCACAGTCAGAGGGTCTGTTGGGAGAGTGCATGGTTCGCCATGGCAAGGAACTAGGTGGAGAGT
CCAACTTCGGTGATGCCCTGCTAGATGCAGGTGAGTCCATGAAGCGCCTGGCTGAGGTGAAGGACTCACT
GGACATCGAGGTCAAGCAGAACTTCATTGACCCACTACAGAACCTGTGTGACAAGGATCTGAAGGAGATC
CAGCACCACCTGAAGAAATTGGAGGGCCGCCGCCTTGACTTTGACTACAAGAAGAAGCGCCAGGGCAAGA
TCCCCGATGAGGAGCTGCGCCAGGCCCTAGAGAAGTTCGAGGAGTCCAAGGAGGTGGCGGAGACCAGTAT
GCACAACCTCCTGGAGACTGATATAGAGCAGGTGAGCCAGCTCTCGGCCCTGGTGGATGCCCAGCTGGAC
TACCACCGGCAGGCAGTGCAGATCCTGGAGGAGCTGGCTGACAAGCTGAAGCGCAGGGTTCGGGAAGCCT
CCTCACGCCCCAAGCGGGAGTTCGAGCCCCGGCCCCGGGAGCCCTTTGAGCTTGGAGAGCTGGAGCAGCC
CAATGGGGGATTCCCCTGTGCCCCAGCACCTAAGATCACAGCCTCCTCATCATTT
