[The description below was written by a language model from this plasmid's Addgene catalogue record.]
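Description:
Endophilin II Full is a bacterial expression plasmid built on the pGEX-2T backbone (about 5 kb without insert), designed to produce endophilin II as a glutathione S-transferase fusion protein in E. coli. It is maintained as a high-copy plasmid under ampicillin selection. The record gives no feature table, so details such as the origin of replication and any repressor gene carried on the backbone are not explicitly listed, and the insert's species of origin, its size and the cloning method are not stated either.

Expression is driven by the tac promoter, a hybrid trp/lac promoter that is normally repressed by the lac repressor and induced with IPTG. The GST moiety is supplied by the backbone and sits at the N terminus of the insert, so the product is GST–endophilin II; the name suggests that the full-length coding sequence is present rather than an isolated domain. GST fusions of this kind can be captured on glutathione resin, which makes them suited to affinity purification of recombinant protein and to pull-down assays for binding partners, although the record does not specify the depositor's intended application. pGEX-2T vectors generally include a thrombin cleavage site between GST and the insert that allows removal of the tag.

The depositor notes that the insert carries an A-to-G nucleotide change producing a K256E amino-acid substitution, so the encoded protein differs from the reference sequence at that position. This should be considered when interpreting results.
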