Addgene plasmid #47409: Endophilin II Full
Depositing lab: Peter McPherson. Depositing organization: McGill University.
Backbone
  Vector backbone: pGEX-2t
  Backbone manufacturer: Amersham
  Backbone size w/o insert (bp): 5000
  Vector type: Bacterial Expression
Growth in bacteria
  Bacterial resistance: Ampicillin, 100 μg/mL
  Growth temperature: 37°C
  Growth strain: DH5alpha
  Copy number: High Copy
Gene/Insert
  Gene/Insert name: Endophilin II
  Promoter: tac
  Tag / fusion protein: GST (N terminal on backbone)
  Cloning method: Unknown
  Sequencing primers: 5′ pGEX5'; 3′ pGEX3'
Terms and licenses: Academic/Nonprofit Terms; Industry Terms: Not Available to Industry
Depositor comments: Has A/G mutation resulting in K256E change
How to cite: Endophilin II Full was a gift from Peter McPherson (Addgene plasmid # 47409 ; http://n2t.net/addgene:47409 ; RRID:Addgene_47409)
